Addgene plasmid #243076: AiP2131 - pAAV-AiE2658m-minBG-SYFP2-WPRE3-BGHpA
Purpose: AiE2658m is an enhancer sequence designed to drive AAV-mediated transgene expression in specific population sof brain cells.
Depositing lab: Allen Institute for Brain Science & Bosiljka Tasic. Depositing organization: Allen Institute.
Backbone
  Vector backbone: pAAV2
  Vector type: AAV
Growth in bacteria
  Bacterial resistance: Ampicillin, 100 μg/mL
  Growth temperature: 37°C
  Growth strain: NEB Stable
  Copy number: High Copy
Gene/Insert
  Gene/Insert name: SYFP2
  Species: Synthetic
  Cloning method: Gibson Cloning
Terms and licenses: Academic/Nonprofit Terms; Industry Terms: Not Available to Industry
How to cite: AiP2131 - pAAV-AiE2658m-minBG-SYFP2-WPRE3-BGHpA was a gift from Allen Institute for Brain Science & Bosiljka Tasic (Addgene plasmid # 243076 ; http://n2t.net/addgene:243076 ; RRID:Addgene_243076)
