[The description below was written by a language model from this plasmid's Addgene catalogue record and pLannotate feature annotations shown in this document.]
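Description:
AiP2131 - pAAV-AiE2658m-minBG-SYFP2-WPRE3-BGHpA is an AAV transfer plasmid built on a pAAV2 backbone, designed to package an enhancer-driven fluorescent reporter into recombinant adeno-associated virus for delivery to brain tissue. In bacteria it is maintained through a high-copy ColE1/pUC-type origin and selected with ampicillin via the β-lactamase gene under its own promoter. An f1 phage origin is also present, along with small remnants of pBR322 bom and rop sequences that appear to be backbone leftovers. The annotation finds one complete AAV2 inverted terminal repeat downstream of the expression cassette and only two short ITR fragments on the upstream side. This may reflect the difficulty of sequencing and annotating these hairpin-forming repeats, or it may be a real truncation; the record does not say which.

Between the ITRs, the payload is a single expression unit. According to the construct name, the AiE2658m enhancer is placed in front of a minimal beta-globin promoter (minBG). Neither element is annotated in the feature table, but both presumably occupy the unannotated region upstream of the reporter. A minimal promoter has little activity on its own, so expression depends on the enhancer, which is intended to restrict transgene expression to specific populations of brain cells; the record does not say which populations. The cassette drives SYFP2, a rapidly maturing monomeric yellow fluorescent protein derived from Aequorea victoria. It is followed by WPRE3, a shortened woodchuck hepatitis virus posttranscriptional element (detected as two WPRE fragments) that boosts transcript expression while saving packaging space, and by the bovine growth hormone polyadenylation signal. The construct is suited to labelling enhancer-defined cell types and assessing enhancer specificity after AAV delivery.
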