Features (pLannotate 1.2.2; 14 found; start..end, strand, type, name):
    459..1175    +  CDS            SYFP2: SYFP2 is a basic (constitutively fluorescent) yellow fluorescent protein published in 2006, derived from Aequorea victoria. It is reported to be a very rapidly-maturing monomer with moderate acid sensitivity.
   1215..1372    +  misc_feature   WPRE (fragment): woodchuck hepatitis virus posttranscriptional regulatory element
   1378..1458    +  misc_feature   WPRE (fragment): woodchuck hepatitis virus posttranscriptional regulatory element
   1475..1586    +  polyA_signal   bGH poly(A) signal: bovine growth hormone polyadenylation signal
   1704..1844    +  repeat_region  AAV2 ITR: inverted terminal repeat of adeno-associated virus serotype 2 inverted
   1849..1900    -  misc_feature   bom (fragment): basis of mobility region from pBR322
   1919..2374    +  rep_origin     f1 ori (sequence partly withheld): f1 bacteriophage origin of replication; arrow indicates direction of (+) strand synthesis
   2375..2424    -  misc_feature   bom (fragment): basis of mobility region from pBR322
   2526..2561    -  CDS            rop (fragment): Rop protein, which maintains plasmids at low copy number; rop
   2656..2760    +  promoter       AmpR promoter: bla
   2761..3621    +  CDS            AmpR: β-lactamase; bla; confers resistance to ampicillin, carbenicillin, and related antibiotics
   3792..4380    +  rep_origin     ori: high-copy-number ColE1/pMB1/pBR322/pUC origin of replication
   4453..4480    +  repeat_region  AAV2 ITR (fragment): inverted terminal repeat of adeno-associated virus serotype 2 inverted
   4509..4536    +  repeat_region  AAV2 ITR (fragment): inverted terminal repeat of adeno-associated virus serotype 2 inverted
>Addgene plasmid #243076 | AiP2131 - pAAV-AiE2658m-minBG-SYFP2-WPRE3-BGHpA | addgene full sequence | sequence record 492126 | Addgene NGS Result
GTGTACTTTCTCCTGCTTTCATCCCTACTTCAAGGGTTGCTCAGTCATTCTGACCCACCCCAGACGTGAG
CCAGAGAAATCCAAAGAGTCTGCTGGACTATAACAAAAAGCATCTCCGAATAAGTCTTGGGATGATACTA
GGAGTACACAGAGCTGCTCACTATCTTACAGAGTAAGTTCTAGTGAGCAGTAAGTAGTATATACACTCAC
GTGGGTCACAAACAACCTTGAGTGTAAACGGTTCCCAGTGGTGCTCTTGAGGGGCCTTGTGAGCTCACTT
AGGGTATATGTGTTGTTAGGGAAGGATCATAAGACTCAGGGCCAAAGAGGCTGTAGGAGGCTGTGAGCTC
ACGCCGGCGGAGCTCGGGCTGGGCATAAAAGTCAGGGCAGAGCCATCTATTGCTTACATTTGCTTCTGGG
ATCCAGATCTTTCGAAGCTAGCGCTACCGGTCGCCACCATGGTGAGCAAGGGCGAGGAGCTGTTCACCGG
GGTGGTGCCCATCCTGGTCGAGCTGGACGGCGACGTAAACGGCCACAAGTTCAGCGTGTCCGGCGAGGGC
GAGGGCGATGCCACCTACGGCAAGCTGACCCTGAAGCTGATCTGCACCACCGGCAAGCTGCCCGTGCCCT
GGCCCACCCTCGTGACCACCCTGGGCTACGGCGTGCAGTGCTTCGCCCGCTACCCCGACCACATGAAGCA
GCACGACTTCTTCAAGTCCGCCATGCCCGAAGGCTACGTCCAGGAGCGCACCATCTTCTTCAAGGACGAC
GGCAACTACAAGACCCGCGCCGAGGTGAAGTTCGAGGGCGACACCCTGGTGAACCGCATCGAGCTGAAGG
GCATCGACTTCAAGGAGGACGGCAACATCCTGGGGCACAAGCTGGAGTACAACTACAACAGCCACAACGT
CTATATCACCGCCGACAAGCAGAAGAACGGCATCAAGGCCAACTTCAAGATCCGCCACAACATCGAGGAC
GGCGGCGTGCAGCTCGCCGACCACTACCAGCAGAACACCCCCATCGGCGACGGCCCCGTGCTGCTGCCCG
ACAACCACTACCTGAGCTACCAGTCCAAGCTGAGCAAAGACCCCAACGAGAAGCGCGATCACATGGTCCT
GCTGGAGTTCGTGACCGCCGCCGGGATCACTCTCGGCATGGACGAGCTGTACAAGTAAGTCGACGGCGCG
CCGCGGCCGCGAATTCGATATCATAATCAACCTCTGGATTACAAAATTTGTGAAAGATTGACTGGTATTC
TTAACTATGTTGCTCCTTTTACGCTATGTGGATACGCTGCTTTAATGCCTTTGTATCATGCTATTGCTTC
CCGTATGGCTTTCATTTTCTCCTCCTTGTATAAATCCTGGTTAGTTCTTGCCACGGCGGAACTCATCGCC
GCCTGCCTTGCCCGCTGCTGGACAGGGGCTCGGCTGTTGGGCACTGACAATTCCGTGGCTCGAGAGATCT
TCGACTGTGCCTTCTAGTTGCCAGCCATCTGTTGTTTGCCCCTCCCCCGTGCCTTCCTTGACCCTGGAAG
GTGCCACTCCCACTGTCCTTTCCTAATAAAATGAGGAAATTGCATCGCATTGTCTGAGTAGGTGTCATTC
TATTCTGGGGGGTGGGGTGGGGCAGGACAGCAAGGGGGAGGATTGGGAAGACAATAGCAGGCATGAGATC
TCACGTGCGGACCGAGCGGCCGCAGGAACCCCTAGTGATGGAGTTGGCCACTCCCTCTCTGCGCGCTCGC
TCGCTCACTGAGGCCGGGCGACCAAAGGTCGCCCGACGCCCGGGCTTTGCCCGGGCGGCCTCAGTGAGCG
AGCGAGCGCGCAGCTGCCTGCAGGGGCGCCTGATGCGGTATTTTCTCCTTACGCATCTGTGCGGTATTTC
ACACCGCATA
[95 nt withheld, positions 1901-1995]
T
[46 nt withheld, positions 1997-2042]
C
[141 nt withheld, positions 2044-2184]
CCTTTGACGTTGGAGTCCACGTTCTTT
[37 nt withheld, positions 2212-2248]
ACTCTATCTCGGGCTATTCTTTTGATTTATAAGGGATTTTGCCGATTTCGGTCTATTGGTTAAAAAATGA
GCTGATTTAACAAAAATTTAACGCGAATTTTAACAAAATATTAACGTTTACAATTTTATGGTGCACTCTC
AGTACAATCTGCTCTGATGCCGCATAGTTAAGCCAGCCCCGACACCCGCCAACACCCGCTGACGCGCCCT
GACGGGCTTGTCTGCTCCCGGCATCCGCTTACAGACAAGCTGTGACCGTCTCCGGGAGCTGCATGTGTCA
GAGGTTTTCACCGTCATCACCGAAACGCGCGAGACGAAAGGGCCTCGTGATACGCCTATTTTTATAGGTT
AATGTCATGATAATAATGGTTTCTTAGACGTCAGGTGGCACTTTTCGGGGAAATGTGCGCGGAACCCCTA
TTTGTTTATTTTTCTAAATACATTCAAATATGTATCCGCTCATGAGACAATAACCCTGATAAATGCTTCA
ATAATATTGAAAAAGGAAGAGTATGAGTATTCAACATTTCCGTGTCGCCCTTATTCCCTTTTTTGCGGCA
TTTTGCCTTCCTGTTTTTGCTCACCCAGAAACGCTGGTGAAAGTAAAAGATGCTGAAGATCAGTTGGGTG
CACGAGTGGGTTACATCGAACTGGATCTCAACAGCGGTAAGATCCTTGAGAGTTTTCGCCCCGAAGAACG
TTTTCCAATGATGAGCACTTTTAAAGTTCTGCTATGTGGCGCGGTATTATCCCGTATTGACGCCGGGCAA
GAGCAACTCGGTCGCCGCATACACTATTCTCAGAATGACTTGGTTGAGTACTCACCAGTCACAGAAAAGC
ATCTTACGGATGGCATGACAGTAAGAGAATTATGCAGTGCTGCCATAACCATGAGTGATAACACTGCGGC
CAACTTACTTCTGACAACGATCGGAGGACCGAAGGAGCTAACCGCTTTTTTGCACAACATGGGGGATCAT
GTAACTCGCCTTGATCGTTGGGAACCGGAGCTGAATGAAGCCATACCAAACGACGAGCGTGACACCACGA
TGCCTGTAGCAATGGCAACAACGTTGCGCAAACTATTAACTGGCGAACTACTTACTCTAGCTTCCCGGCA
ACAATTAATAGACTGGATGGAGGCGGATAAAGTTGCAGGACCACTTCTGCGCTCGGCCCTTCCGGCTGGC
TGGTTTATTGCTGATAAATCTGGAGCCGGTGAGCGTGGGTCTCGCGGTATCATTGCAGCACTGGGGCCAG
ATGGTAAGCCCTCCCGTATCGTAGTTATCTACACGACGGGGAGTCAGGCAACTATGGATGAACGAAATAG
ACAGATCGCTGAGATAGGTGCCTCACTGATTAAGCATTGGTAACTGTCAGACCAAGTTTACTCATATATA
CTTTAGATTGATTTAAAACTTCATTTTTAATTTAAAAGGATCTAGGTGAAGATCCTTTTTGATAATCTCA
TGACCAAAATCCCTTAACGTGAGTTTTCGTTCCACTGAGCGTCAGACCCCGTAGAAAAGATCAAAGGATC
TTCTTGAGATCCTTTTTTTCTGCGCGTAATCTGCTGCTTGCAAACAAAAAAACCACCGCTACCAGCGGTG
GTTTGTTTGCCGGATCAAGAGCTACCAACTCTTTTTCCGAAGGTAACTGGCTTCAGCAGAGCGCAGATAC
CAAATACTGTTCTTCTAGTGTAGCCGTAGTTAGGCCACCACTTCAAGAACTCTGTAGCACCGCCTACATA
CCTCGCTCTGCTAATCCTGTTACCAGTGGCTGCTGCCAGTGGCGATAAGTCGTGTCTTACCGGGTTGGAC
TCAAGACGATAGTTACCGGATAAGGCGCAGCGGTCGGGCTGAACGGGGGGTTCGTGCACACAGCCCAGCT
TGGAGCGAACGACCTACACCGAACTGAGATACCTACAGCGTGAGCTATGAGAAAGCGCCACGCTTCCCGA
AGGGAGAAAGGCGGACAGGTATCCGGTAAGCGGCAGGGTCGGAACAGGAGAGCGCACGAGGGAGCTTCCA
GGGGGAAACGCCTGGTATCTTTATAGTCCTGTCGGGTTTCGCCACCTCTGACTTGAGCGTCGATTTTTGT
GATGCTCGTCAGGGGGGCGGAGCCTATGGAAAAACGCCAGCAACGCGGCCTTTTTACGGTTCCTGGCCTT
TTGCTGGCCTTTTGCTCACATGTCCTGCAGGCAGCTGCGCGCTCGCTCGCTCACTGAGGCCGCCCGGGCG
TCGGGCGACCTTTGGTCGCCCGGCCTCAGTGAGCGAGCGAGCGCGCAGAGAGGGAGTGGCCAACTCCATC
ACTAGGGGTTCCTGCGGCCGCACGCGTTCCGTTTCCAGTCTGATGTCTGGCGTCTGTCCTCTCTGGTTTT
TGGAATAGGCCAGTTTTCCTGGAATATGCTTTTATTGAACTCTAAAAAGGCTGGATCTTTTATGCAGATT
TACTTACTATTTCAAAGACTCTTTGAAGTTGGCAAAACATTCTGTTATTTCCGAGAGTTATTACCGCTGA
AATATGGGCATAGCCTGGGAGGTCAGTCTGCAATCTTGTTTAGATCCTTTTAAATTTAGAAAGTTTACAG
TGGCTTAAAAATAGATCACATTT
